>Addgene plasmid #131961 | pDONR221_SLC17A8 | addgene full sequence | sequence record 260102 | Addgene NGS Result
CTTTCCTGCGTTATCCCCTGATTCTGTGGATAACCGTATTACCGCCTTTGAGTGAGCTGATACCGCTCGC
CGCAGCCGAACGACCGAGCGCAGCGAGTCAGTGAGCGAGGAAGCGGAAGAGCGCCCAATACGCAAACCGC
CTCTCCCCGCGCGTTGGCCGATTCATTAATGCAGCTGGCACGACAGGTTTCCCGACTGGAAAGCGGGCAG
TGAGCGCAACGCAATTAATACGCGTACCGCTAGCCAGGAAGAGTTTGTAGAAACGCAAAAAGGCCATCCG
TCAGGATGGCCTTCTGCTTAGTTTGATGCCTGGCAGTTTATGGCGGGCGTCCTGCCCGCCACCCTCCGGG
CCGTTGCTTCACAACGTTCAAATCCGCTCCCGGCGGATTTGTCCTACTCAGGAGAGCGTTCACCGACAAA
CAACAGATAAAACGAAAGGCCCAGTCTTCCGACTGAGCCTTTCGTTTTATTTGATGCCTGGCAGTTCCCT
ACTCTCGCGTTAACGCTAGCATGGATGTTTTCCCAGTCACGACGTTGTAAAACGACGGCCAGTCTTAAGC
TCGGGCCCCAAATAATGATTTTATTTTGACTGATAGTGACCTGTTCGTTGCAACACATTGATGAGCAATG
CTTTTTTATAATGCCAACTTTGTACAAAAAAGCAGGCTCCACCATGCCATTCAAGGCCTTTGACACATTC
AAGGAGAAGATCCTGAAGCCCGGCAAGGAGGGCGTGAAGAACGCCGTGGGCGATAGCCTGGGCATCCTGC
AGAGGAAGATCGACGGCACCACAGAGGAGGAGGATAACATCGAGCTGAATGAGGAGGGCAGGCCCGTGCA
GACCTCCAGGCCTTCTCCCCCTCTGTGCGACTGTCACTGCTGTGGCCTGCCTAAGAGGTACATCATCGCC
ATCATGTCTGGCCTGGGCTTTTGCATCAGCTTCGGCATCCGCTGTAACCTGGGCGTGGCCATCGTGGAGA
TGGTGAACAATTCCACAGTGTACGTGGACGGCAAGCCCGAGATCCAGACAGCCCAGTTTAATTGGGATCC
TGAGACCGTGGGCCTGATCCACGGCAGCTTCTTTTGGGGCTATATCATGACCCAGATCCCAGGCGGCTTT
ATCTCCAACAAGTTCGCCGCCAATAGAGTGTTTGGCGCCGCCATCTTCCTGACATCCACCCTGAATATGT
TCATCCCATCTGCCGCAAGGGTGCACTACGGATGCGTGATGTGCGTGCGGATCCTGCAGGGACTGGTGGA
GGGCGTGACCTATCCTGCCTGCCACGGCATGTGGTCTAAGTGGGCACCACCACTGGAGCGGAGCAGACTG
GCCACCACATCCTTTTGTGGATCTTACGCAGGAGCAGTGGTGGCAATGCCACTGGCCGGCGTGCTGGTGC
AGTATATCGGCTGGAGCTCCGTGTTTTACATCTATGGCATGTTCGGCATCATCTGGTACATGTTCTGGCT
GCTGCAGGCATATGAGTGCCCTGCAGCACACCCAACCATCTCTAACGAGGAGAAGACATACATCGAGACC
AGCATCGGCGAGGGCGCCAATGTGGTGTCTCTGAGCAAGTTTTCCACACCATGGAAGAGGTTCTTTACCT
CTCTGCCCGTGTATGCCATCATCGTGGCCAACTTTTGTCGCAGCTGGACATTCTACCTGCTGCTGATCTC
CCAGCCTGCCTATTTCGAGGAGGTGTTCGGCTTTGCCATCTCCAAAGTGGGCCTGCTGTCTGCCGTGCCT
CACATGGTCATGACCATCGTGGTGCCAATCGGAGGACAGCTGGCAGACTACCTGAGGAGCCGCCAGATCC
TGACCACAACCGCCGTGCGGAAGATCATGAATTGCGGCGGCTTTGGCATGGAGGCCACACTGCTGCTGGT
GGTGGGCTTTAGCCACACCAAGGGCGTGGCCATCTCCTTCCTGGTGCTGGCCGTGGGCTTTAGCGGCTTC
GCCATCTCCGGCTTCAACGTGAATCACCTGGATATCGCCCCTAGATATGCCAGCATCCTGATGGGCATCT
CCAACGGCGTGGGCACCCTGTCTGGCATGGTGTGCCCACTGATCGTGGGCGCCATGACACGGCACAAGAC
CAGAGAGGAGTGGCAGAACGTGTTCCTGATCGCCGCCCTGGTGCACTACTCCGGCGTGATCTTTTATGGC
GTGTTCGCCTCTGGCGAGAAGCAGGAGTGGGCCGACCCAGAGAACCTGTCCGAGGAGAAGTGCGGCATCA
TCGACCAGGATGAGCTGGCCGAGGAGATCGAGCTGAACCACGAGAGCTTTGCCTCCCCCAAGAAGAAGAT
GTCTTACGGCGCCACAAGCCAGAATTGTGAGGTGCAGAAGAAGGAGTGGAAGGGACAGAGGGGAGCCACA
CTGGATGAGGAGGAGCTGACCAGCTATCAGAACGAGGAGAGAAATTTCTCTACCATCAGCGACCCAGCTT
TCTTGTACAAAGTTGGCATTATAAGAAAGCATTGCTTATCAATTTGTTGCAACGAACAGGTCACTATCAG
TCAAAATAAAATCATTATTTGCCATCCAGCTGATATCCCCTATAGTGAGTCGTATTACATGGTCATAGCT
GTTTCCTGGCAGCTCTGGCCCGTGTCTCAAAATCTCTGATGTTACATTGCACAAGATAAAAATATATCAT
CATGAACAATAAAACTGTCTGCTTACATAAACAGTAATACAAGGGGTGTTATGAGCCATATTCAACGGGA
AACGTCGAGGCCGCGATTAAATTCCAACATGGATGCTGATTTATATGGGTATAAATGGGCTCGCGATAAT
GTCGGGCAATCAGGTGCGACAATCTATCGCTTGTATGGGAAGCCCGATGCGCCAGAGTTGTTTCTGAAAC
ATGGCAAAGGTAGCGTTGCCAATGATGTTACAGATGAGATGGTCAGACTAAACTGGCTGACGGAATTTAT
GCCTCTTCCGACCATCAAGCATTTTATCCGTACTCCTGATGATGCATGGTTACTCACCACTGCGATCCCC
GGAAAAACAGCATTCCAGGTATTAGAAGAATATCCTGATTCAGGTGAAAATATTGTTGATGCGCTGGCAG
TGTTCCTGCGCCGGTTGCATTCGATTCCTGTTTGTAATTGTCCTTTTAACAGCGATCGCGTATTTCGTCT
CGCTCAGGCGCAATCACGAATGAATAACGGTTTGGTTGATGCGAGTGATTTTGATGACGAGCGTAATGGC
TGGCCTGTTGAACAAGTCTGGAAAGAAATGCATAAACTTTTGCCATTCTCACCGGATTCAGTCGTCACTC
ATGGTGATTTCTCACTTGATAACCTTATTTTTGACGAGGGGAAATTAATAGGTTGTATTGATGTTGGACG
AGTCGGAATCGCAGACCGATACCAGGATCTTGCCATCCTATGGAACTGCCTCGGTGAGTTTTCTCCTTCA
TTACAGAAACGGCTTTTTCAAAAATATGGTATTGATAATCCTGATATGAATAAATTGCAGTTTCATTTGA
TGCTCGATGAGTTTTTCTAATCAGAATTGGTTAATTGGTTGTAACACTGGCAGAGCATTACGCTGACTTG
ACGGGACGGCGCAAGCTCATGACCAAAATCCCTTAACGTGAGTTACGCGTCGTTCCACTGAGCGTCAGAC
CCCGTAGAAAAGATCAAAGGATCTTCTTGAGATCCTTTTTTTCTGCGCGTAATCTGCTGCTTGCAAACAA
AAAAACCACCGCTACCAGCGGTGGTTTGTTTGCCGGATCAAGAGCTACCAACTCTTTTTCCGAAGGTAAC
TGGCTTCAGCAGAGCGCAGATACCAAATACTGTTCTTCTAGTGTAGCCGTAGTTAGGCCACCACTTCAAG
AACTCTGTAGCACCGCCTACATACCTCGCTCTGCTAATCCTGTTACCAGTGGCTGCTGCCAGTGGCGATA
AGTCGTGTCTTACCGGGTTGGACTCAAGACGATAGTTACCGGATAAGGCGCAGCGGTCGGGCTGAACGGG
GGGTTCGTGCACACAGCCCAGCTTGGAGCGAACGACCTACACCGAACTGAGATACCTACAGCGTGAGCTA
TGAGAAAGCGCCACGCTTCCCGAAGGGAGAAAGGCGGACAGGTATCCGGTAAGCGGCAGGGTCGGAACAG
GAGAGCGCACGAGGGAGCTTCCAGGGGGAAACGCCTGGTATCTTTATAGTCCTGTCGGGTTTCGCCACCT
CTGACTTGAGCGTCGATTTTTGTGATGCTCGTCAGGGGGGCGGAGCCTATGGAAAAACGCCAGCAACGCG
GCCTTTTTACGGTTCCTGGCCTTTTGCTGGCCTTTTGCTCACATGTT
Features (pLannotate 1.2.2; 10 found; start..end, strand, type, name):
    121..213     +  CDS            lacI (fragment): lac repressor; lacI; The lac repressor binds to the lac operator to inhibit transcription in E. coli. This inhibition can be relieved by adding lactose or isopropyl-β-D-thiogalactopyranoside (IPTG).
    268..295     -  terminator     rrnB T2 terminator: transcription terminator T2 from the E. coli rrnB gene
    427..470     +  terminator     rrnB T1 terminator: Escherichia coli rrnB; transcription terminator T1 from the E. coli rrnB gene
    517..553     -  CDS            lacZα (fragment): LacZα fragment of β-galactosidase; lacZ fragment
    569..668     +  protein_bind   attL1: mutant version of attL; recombination site for the Gateway® LR reaction LR Clonase™
    674..2440    +  CDS            SLC17A8: VGLU3_HUMAN - Also known as VGLUT3. Experimental evidence at protein level: Swiss-Prot protein existence level 1. Mediates the uptake of glutamate into synaptic vesicles at presynaptic nerve terminals of excitatory neural cells. May also mediate the transport of inorganic phosphate. From Homo sapiens (Human).
   2442..2541    -  protein_bind   attL2: mutant version of attL; recombination site for the Gateway® LR reaction LR Clonase™
   2559..2577    -  promoter       T7 promoter: promoter for bacteriophage T7 RNA polymerase
   2711..3520    +  CDS            KanR: aminoglycoside phosphotransferase; aph(3')-Ia; confers resistance to kanamycin in bacteria or G418 (Geneticin®) in eukaryotes
   3667..4255    +  rep_origin     ori: high-copy-number ColE1/pMB1/pBR322/pUC origin of replication
