[The description below was written by a language model from this plasmid's Addgene catalogue record and pLannotate feature annotations shown in this document.]
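Description:
pDONR221_SLC17A8 is a Gateway entry clone built on the pDONR221 backbone, carrying a codon-optimized open reading frame for human SLC17A8, also known as VGLUT3 or DFNA25. It belongs to a consortium-generated collection of solute carrier (SLC) transporter clones intended to support transporter research and drug discovery. The sequenced plasmid is 4,317 nt. It replicates in E. coli from a high-copy ColE1/pUC-type origin and is selected with kanamycin through an aminoglycoside phosphotransferase (KanR) gene.

The 1,767 bp SLC17A8 coding sequence lies between attL1 and attL2, the recombination sites produced when an insert is captured in a donor vector. These sites allow an LR Clonase reaction to move the ORF, in a defined orientation and reading frame, into any attR-containing destination vector. The encoded protein is a vesicular glutamate transporter that loads glutamate into synaptic vesicles at presynaptic terminals and may also transport inorganic phosphate. rrnB T1 and T2 terminators sit upstream of the cassette and help insulate the insert from read-through transcription in bacteria. A T7 promoter lies just beyond attL2, pointing back toward the insert on the opposite strand. The short lacI and lacZα fragments are backbone remnants with no evident function.

Although the catalogue lists the vector type as mammalian expression, the feature table shows no mammalian promoter, polyadenylation signal or epitope tag. The plasmid therefore serves as a shuttle source for the ORF rather than an expression construct in its own right, and expression elements and any tags come from the chosen destination vector. M13 forward and reverse primer sites flank the insert for sequence verification.
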