Addgene plasmid #131961: pDONR221_SLC17A8
Purpose: Gateway entry clone with codon-optimized ORF sequence for subcloning into custom expression vectors
Depositing lab: RESOLUTE Consortium & Giulio Superti-Furga. Depositing organization: CeMM Research Center for Molecular Medicine. Publication: The RESOLUTE consortium: unlocking SLC transporters for drug discovery. Superti-Furga G, Lackner D, Wiedmer T, Ingles-Prieto A, Barbosa B, Girardi E, Goldmann U, Gurtl B, Klavins K, Klimek C, Lindinger S, Lineiro-Retes E, Muller AC, Onstein S, Redinger G, Reil D, Sedlyarov V, Wolf G, Crawford M, Everley R, ... Steppan CM. Nat Rev Drug Discov. 2020 Jul;19(7):429-430. doi: 10.1038/d41573-020-00056-6. PubMed 32265506.
Backbone
  Vector backbone: pDONR221
  Backbone manufacturer: Thermo Fisher Scientific
  Backbone size w/o insert (bp): 2550
  Vector type: Mammalian Expression
Growth in bacteria
  Bacterial resistance: Kanamycin, 50 μg/mL
  Growth temperature: 37°C
  Growth strain: Stbl3
  Copy number: High Copy
Gene/Insert
  Gene/Insert name: SLC17A8 (alt name: VGLUT3, DFNA25)
  Species: H. sapiens (human)
  Insert size (bp): 1767
  Entrez Gene: SLC17A8 (a.k.a. DFNA25, VGLUT3)
  Cloning method: Gateway Cloning
  Sequencing primers: 5′ M13-fwd; 3′ M13-rev
Terms and licenses: Academic/Nonprofit Terms; Industry Terms
Depositor comments: For more information on the full Resolute plasmid collection, please see www.addgene.org/depositor-collections/re-solute/. Please provide your feedback on this plasmid to the RESOLUTE consortium by filling out their RESOLUTE repository feedback form: https://forms.office.com/Pages/ResponsePage.aspx?id=0e05yklzmkS7rjFGQL4N7z4feCLQvEJAmVcOCM_u885UN1JJRko0Ukg4TVQwNTZLOUxPQVJWT1NHUCQlQCN0PWcu
How to cite: pDONR221_SLC17A8 was a gift from RESOLUTE Consortium & Giulio Superti-Furga (Addgene plasmid # 131961 ; http://n2t.net/addgene:131961 ; RRID:Addgene_131961)
