>Addgene plasmid #131961 | pDONR221_SLC17A8 | depositor partial sequence | sequence record 253322 | Codon-optimized ORF of SLC17A8
ATGCCATTCAAGGCCTTTGACACATTCAAGGAGAAGATCCTGAAGCCCGGCAAGGAGGGCGTGAAGAACG
CCGTGGGCGATAGCCTGGGCATCCTGCAGAGGAAGATCGACGGCACCACAGAGGAGGAGGATAACATCGA
GCTGAATGAGGAGGGCAGGCCCGTGCAGACCTCCAGGCCTTCTCCCCCTCTGTGCGACTGTCACTGCTGT
GGCCTGCCTAAGAGGTACATCATCGCCATCATGTCTGGCCTGGGCTTTTGCATCAGCTTCGGCATCCGCT
GTAACCTGGGCGTGGCCATCGTGGAGATGGTGAACAATTCCACAGTGTACGTGGACGGCAAGCCCGAGAT
CCAGACAGCCCAGTTTAATTGGGATCCTGAGACCGTGGGCCTGATCCACGGCAGCTTCTTTTGGGGCTAT
ATCATGACCCAGATCCCAGGCGGCTTTATCTCCAACAAGTTCGCCGCCAATAGAGTGTTTGGCGCCGCCA
TCTTCCTGACATCCACCCTGAATATGTTCATCCCATCTGCCGCAAGGGTGCACTACGGATGCGTGATGTG
CGTGCGGATCCTGCAGGGACTGGTGGAGGGCGTGACCTATCCTGCCTGCCACGGCATGTGGTCTAAGTGG
GCACCACCACTGGAGCGGAGCAGACTGGCCACCACATCCTTTTGTGGATCTTACGCAGGAGCAGTGGTGG
CAATGCCACTGGCCGGCGTGCTGGTGCAGTATATCGGCTGGAGCTCCGTGTTTTACATCTATGGCATGTT
CGGCATCATCTGGTACATGTTCTGGCTGCTGCAGGCATATGAGTGCCCTGCAGCACACCCAACCATCTCT
AACGAGGAGAAGACATACATCGAGACCAGCATCGGCGAGGGCGCCAATGTGGTGTCTCTGAGCAAGTTTT
CCACACCATGGAAGAGGTTCTTTACCTCTCTGCCCGTGTATGCCATCATCGTGGCCAACTTTTGTCGCAG
CTGGACATTCTACCTGCTGCTGATCTCCCAGCCTGCCTATTTCGAGGAGGTGTTCGGCTTTGCCATCTCC
AAAGTGGGCCTGCTGTCTGCCGTGCCTCACATGGTCATGACCATCGTGGTGCCAATCGGAGGACAGCTGG
CAGACTACCTGAGGAGCCGCCAGATCCTGACCACAACCGCCGTGCGGAAGATCATGAATTGCGGCGGCTT
TGGCATGGAGGCCACACTGCTGCTGGTGGTGGGCTTTAGCCACACCAAGGGCGTGGCCATCTCCTTCCTG
GTGCTGGCCGTGGGCTTTAGCGGCTTCGCCATCTCCGGCTTCAACGTGAATCACCTGGATATCGCCCCTA
GATATGCCAGCATCCTGATGGGCATCTCCAACGGCGTGGGCACCCTGTCTGGCATGGTGTGCCCACTGAT
CGTGGGCGCCATGACACGGCACAAGACCAGAGAGGAGTGGCAGAACGTGTTCCTGATCGCCGCCCTGGTG
CACTACTCCGGCGTGATCTTTTATGGCGTGTTCGCCTCTGGCGAGAAGCAGGAGTGGGCCGACCCAGAGA
ACCTGTCCGAGGAGAAGTGCGGCATCATCGACCAGGATGAGCTGGCCGAGGAGATCGAGCTGAACCACGA
GAGCTTTGCCTCCCCCAAGAAGAAGATGTCTTACGGCGCCACAAGCCAGAATTGTGAGGTGCAGAAGAAG
GAGTGGAAGGGACAGAGGGGAGCCACACTGGATGAGGAGGAGCTGACCAGCTATCAGAACGAGGAGAGAA
ATTTCTCTACCATCAGC
